Addgene plasmid #192660: Lenti-EF1alpha-ZsGreen1_Blast
Purpose: 3rd generation lenti vector encoding ZsGreen1 with 2A Blast resistance marker
Depositing lab: Jeffrey Miner. Depositing organization: Washington University in Saint Louis.
Backbone
  Vector backbone: pLenti
  Vector type: Mammalian Expression, Lentiviral
Growth in bacteria
  Bacterial resistance: Ampicillin, 100 μg/mL
  Growth temperature: 37°C
  Growth strain: NEB Stable
  Copy number: High Copy
Gene/Insert
  Gene/Insert name: ZsGreen1
  Species: Synthetic
  Promoter: EF1a
  Cloning method: Gibson Cloning
Terms and licenses: Academic/Nonprofit Terms; Industry Terms: Not Available to Industry
How to cite: Lenti-EF1alpha-ZsGreen1_Blast was a gift from Jeffrey Miner (Addgene plasmid # 192660 ; http://n2t.net/addgene:192660 ; RRID:Addgene_192660)
