[The description below was written by a language model from this plasmid's Addgene catalogue record and pLannotate feature annotations shown in this document.]
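Description:
Lenti-EF1alpha-ZsGreen1_Blast is a third-generation lentiviral transfer plasmid on a pLenti backbone, intended for stable expression of a green fluorescent reporter in mammalian cells. In bacteria it is maintained by a high-copy ColE1/pUC-type origin and selected through the β-lactamase (AmpR) gene. An f1 origin is also present.

The viral portion follows the usual Tat-independent design. A CMV enhancer/promoter replaces the U3 region upstream of a truncated HIV-1 5' LTR to drive genomic RNA synthesis in packaging cells. It is followed by the Ψ packaging signal with a partial gag sequence, the Rev response element for Rev-dependent nuclear export, and the cPPT/CTS that aids nuclear import of the reverse-transcribed genome. The internal cassette uses the strong constitutive human EF-1α promoter to express ZsGreen1, a Zoanthus-derived green fluorescent protein. This is linked to blasticidin S deaminase (BSD) through a 2A element, as stated in the catalogue purpose; the 2A itself is not annotated, but it would fit the short gap between the two coding sequences. One transcript therefore yields both the fluorescent marker and blasticidin resistance. A WPRE downstream enhances transcript stability and expression. The cassette ends in a truncated 3' LTR, consistent with a self-inactivating layout, followed by a bGH polyadenylation signal.

Outside the LTRs, the backbone carries an SV40 promoter/EM7-driven BleoR (Zeocin resistance) cassette with an SV40 poly(A) signal, which would not be packaged into virus. The construct is suited to producing lentivirus, with separately supplied packaging and envelope functions, for making fluorescently labelled, blasticidin-selectable cell populations. The record does not state a more specific application.
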