Features (pLannotate 1.2.2; 32 found; start..end, strand, type, name):
     31..83      -  misc_feature   bom (fragment): basis of mobility region from pBR322
    238..617     +  enhancer       CMV enhancer: human cytomegalovirus immediate early enhancer
    618..817     +  promoter       CMV promoter: human cytomegalovirus (CMV) immediate early promoter
    835..1015    +  LTR            5' LTR (truncated): truncated 5' long terminal repeat (LTR) from HIV-1
   1062..1187    +  misc_feature   HIV-1 Ψ: packaging signal of human immunodeficiency virus type 1
   1171..1534    +  CDS            HIV-1 gag (fragment): gag protein from human immunodeficiency virus 1; gag
   1680..1913    +  misc_feature   RRE: The Rev response element (RRE) of HIV-1 allows for Rev-dependent mRNA export from the nucleus to the cytoplasm.
   2290..2390    +  CDS            Rev (fragment): human immunodeficiency virus 1 (HIV-1) Rev protein; rev; enhances nuclear export of unspliced and incompletely spliced viral mRNAs
   2440..2557    +  misc_feature   cPPT/CTS: central polypurine tract and central termination sequence of HIV-1
   2614..2680    +  CDS            small t antigen (fragment): SV40 (simian virus 40) small t antigen
   2687..3865    +  promoter       EF-1α promoter: strong constitutive promoter for human elongation factor EF-1α
   3878..4570    +  CDS            ZsGreen: ZsGreen is a basic (constitutively fluorescent) green fluorescent protein published in 1999, derived from Zoanthus sp..
   4625..5023    +  CDS            BSD: blasticidin S deaminase; Aspergillus terreus BSD; confers resistance to blasticidin
   5024..5045    +  misc_feature   MCS (fragment): pBluescript multiple cloning site
   5048..5636    +  misc_feature   WPRE: woodchuck hepatitis virus posttranscriptional regulatory element
   5573..6154    +  CDS            nef (fragment): NEF_HV1H2 - Experimental evidence at protein level: Swiss-Prot protein existence level 1. Extracellular Nef protein targets CD4(+) T-lymphocytes for apoptosis by interacting with CXCR4 surface receptors. From Human immunodeficiency virus type 1 group M subtype B (isolate HXB2) (HIV-1).
   6161..6341    +  LTR            5' LTR (truncated): truncated 5' long terminal repeat (LTR) from HIV-1
   6373..6597    +  polyA_signal   bGH poly(A) signal: bovine growth hormone polyadenylation signal
   6601..6622    +  promoter       SV40 promoter (fragment): SV40 enhancer and early promoter
   6643..7071    +  rep_origin     f1 ori (sequence partly withheld): f1 bacteriophage origin of replication; arrow indicates direction of (+) strand synthesis
   7085..7414    +  promoter       SV40 promoter: SV40 enhancer and early promoter
   7462..7509    +  promoter       EM7 promoter: synthetic bacterial promoter&nbsp
   7528..7902    +  CDS            BleoR: antibiotic-binding protein; Sh ble from Streptoalloteichus hindustanus; confers resistance to bleomycin, phleomycin, and Zeocin™
   7912..8037    +  CDS            ble (fragment): BLE_KLEPN - Experimental evidence at protein level: Swiss-Prot protein existence level 1. Binding protein with a strong affinity to the bleomycin family of antibiotics. Binds to CL990; an antimitotic-antibiotic compound. From Klebsiella pneumoniae.
   8032..8153    +  polyA_signal   SV40 poly(A) signal: SV40 polyadenylation signal
   8226..8242    -  protein_bind   lac operator: The lac repressor binds to the lac operator to inhibit transcription in E. coli. This inhibition can be relieved by adding lactose or isopropyl-β-D-thiogalactopyranoside (IPTG). lac repressor encoded by lacI
   8250..8280    -  promoter       lac promoter: promoter for the E. coli lac operon
   8295..8316    -  protein_bind   CAP binding site: CAP binding activates transcription in the presence of cAMP. E. coli catabolite activator protein
   8329..8421    -  CDS            lacI (fragment): lac repressor; lacI; The lac repressor binds to the lac operator to inhibit transcription in E. coli. This inhibition can be relieved by adding lactose or isopropyl-β-D-thiogalactopyranoside (IPTG).
   8604..9192    -  rep_origin     ori: high-copy-number ColE1/pMB1/pBR322/pUC origin of replication
   9363..10223   -  CDS            AmpR: β-lactamase; bla; confers resistance to ampicillin, carbenicillin, and related antibiotics
  10224..10328   -  promoter       AmpR promoter: bla
>Addgene plasmid #192660 | Lenti-EF1alpha-ZsGreen1_Blast | addgene full sequence | sequence record 379934 | Addgene NGS Result
GTCGACGGATCGGGAGATCTCCCGATCCCCTATGGTGCACTCTCAGTACAATCTGCTCTGATGCCGCATA
GTTAAGCCAGTATCTGCTCCCTGCTTGTGTGTTGGAGGTCGCTGAGTAGTGCGCGAGCAAAATTTAAGCT
ACAACAAGGCAAGGCTTGACCGACAATTGCATGAAGAATCTGCTTAGGGTTAGGCGTTTTGCGCTGCTTC
GCGATGTACGGGCCAGATATACGCGTTGACATTGATTATTGACTAGTTATTAATAGTAATCAATTACGGG
GTCATTAGTTCATAGCCCATATATGGAGTTCCGCGTTACATAACTTACGGTAAATGGCCCGCCTGGCTGA
CCGCCCAACGACCCCCGCCCATTGACGTCAATAATGACGTATGTTCCCATAGTAACGCCAATAGGGACTT
TCCATTGACGTCAATGGGTGGAGTATTTACGGTAAACTGCCCACTTGGCAGTACATCAAGTGTATCATAT
GCCAAGTACGCCCCCTATTGACGTCAATGACGGTAAATGGCCCGCCTGGCATTATGCCCAGTACATGACC
TTATGGGACTTTCCTACTTGGCAGTACATCTACGTATTAGTCATCGCTATTACCATGGTGATGCGGTTTT
GGCAGTACATCAATGGGCGTGGATAGCGGTTTGACTCACGGGGATTTCCAAGTCTCCACCCCATTGACGT
CAATGGGAGTTTGTTTTGGCACCAAAATCAACGGGACTTTCCAAAATGTCGTAACAACTCCGCCCCATTG
ACGCAAATGGGCGGTAGGCGTGTACGGTGGGAGGTCTATATAAGCAGCGCGTTTTGCCTGTACTGGGTCT
CTCTGGTTAGACCAGATCTGAGCCTGGGAGCTCTCTGGCTAACTAGGGAACCCACTGCTTAAGCCTCAAT
AAAGCTTGCCTTGAGTGCTTCAAGTAGTGTGTGCCCGTCTGTTGTGTGACTCTGGTAACTAGAGATCCCT
CAGACCCTTTTAGTCAGTGTGGAAAATCTCTAGCAGTGGCGCCCGAACAGGGACTTGAAAGCGAAAGGGA
AACCAGAGGAGCTCTCTCGACGCAGGACTCGGCTTGCTGAAGCGCGCACGGCAAGAGGCGAGGGGCGGCG
ACTGGTGAGTACGCCAAAAATTTTGACTAGCGGAGGCTAGAAGGAGAGAGATGGGTGCGAGAGCGTCAGT
ATTAAGCGGGGGAGAATTAGATCGCGATGGGAAAAAATTCGGTTAAGGCCAGGGGGAAAGAAAAAATATA
AATTAAAACATATAGTATGGGCAAGCAGGGAGCTAGAACGATTCGCAGTTAATCCTGGCCTGTTAGAAAC
ATCAGAAGGCTGTAGACAAATACTGGGACAGCTACAACCATCCCTTCAGACAGGATCAGAAGAACTTAGA
TCATTATATAATACAGTAGCAACCCTCTATTGTGTGCATCAAAGGATAGAGATAAAAGACACCAAGGAAG
CTTTAGACAAGATAGAGGAAGAGCAAAACAAAAGTAAGACCACCGCACAGCAAGCGGCCGCTGATCTTCA
GACCTGGAGGAGGAGATATGAGGGACAATTGGAGAAGTGAATTATATAAATATAAAGTAGTAAAAATTGA
ACCATTAGGAGTAGCACCCACCAAGGCAAAGAGAAGAGTGGTGCAGAGAGAAAAAAGAGCAGTGGGAATA
GGAGCTTTGTTCCTTGGGTTCTTGGGAGCAGCAGGAAGCACTATGGGCGCAGCGTCAATGACGCTGACGG
TACAGGCCAGACAATTATTGTCTGGTATAGTGCAGCAGCAGAACAATTTGCTGAGGGCTATTGAGGCGCA
ACAGCATCTGTTGCAACTCACAGTCTGGGGCATCAAGCAGCTCCAGGCAAGAATCCTGGCTGTGGAAAGA
TACCTAAAGGATCAACAGCTCCTGGGGATTTGGGGTTGCTCTGGAAAACTCATTTGCACCACTGCTGTGC
CTTGGAATGCTAGTTGGAGTAATAAATCTCTGGAACAGATTTGGAATCACACGACCTGGATGGAGTGGGA
CAGAGAAATTAACAATTACACAAGCTTAATACACTCCTTAATTGAAGAATCGCAAAACCAGCAAGAAAAG
AATGAACAAGAATTATTGGAATTAGATAAATGGGCAAGTTTGTGGAATTGGTTTAACATAACAAATTGGC
TGTGGTATATAAAATTATTCATAATGATAGTAGGAGGCTTGGTAGGTTTAAGAATAGTTTTTGCTGTACT
TTCTATAGTGAATAGAGTTAGGCAGGGATATTCACCATTATCGTTTCAGACCCACCTCCCAACCCCGAGG
GGACCCGACAGGCCCGAAGGAATAGAAGAAGAAGGTGGAGAGAGAGACAGAGACAGATCCATTCGATTAG
TGAACGGATCGGCACTGCGTGCGCCAATTCTGCAGACAAATGGCAGTATTCATCCACAATTTTAAAAGAA
AAGGGGGGATTGGGGGGTACAGTGCAGGGGAAAGAATAGTAGACATAATAGCAACAGACATACAAACTAA
AGAATTACAAAAACAAATTACAAAAATTCAAAATTTTCGGGTTTATTACAGGGACAGCAGAGATCCAGTT
TGGTTAATTAGCTAGCTGCAAAGATGGATAAAGTTTTAAACAGAGAGGAATCTTTGCAGCTAATGGACCT
TCTAGGTCTTGAAAGGAGTGGGAATTGGCTCCGGTGCCCGTCAGTGGGCAGAGCGCACATCGCCCACAGT
CCCCGAGAAGTTGGGGGGAGGGGTCGGCAATTGAACCGGTGCCTAGAGAAGGTGGCGCGGGGTAAACTGG
GAAAGTGATGTCGTGTACTGGCTCCGCCTTTTTCCCGAGGGTGGGGGAGAACCGTATATAAGTGCAGTAG
TCGCCGTGAACGTTCTTTTTCGCAACGGGTTTGCCGCCAGAACACAGGTAAGTGCCGTGTGTGGTTCCCG
CGGGCCTGGCCTCTTTACGGGTTATGGCCCTTGCGTGCCTTGAATTACTTCCACCTGGCTGCAGTACGTG
ATTCTTGATCCCGAGCTTCGGGTTGGAAGTGGGTGGGAGAGTTCGAGGCCTTGCGCTTAAGGAGCCCCTT
CGCCTCGTGCTTGAGTTGAGGCCTGGCCTGGGCGCTGGGGCCGCCGCGTGCGAATCTGGTGGCACCTTCG
CGCCTGTCTCGCTGCTTTCGATAAGTCTCTAGCCATTTAAAATTTTTGATGACCTGCTGCGACGCTTTTT
TTCTGGCAAGATAGTCTTGTAAATGCGGGCCAAGATCTGCACACTGGTATTTCGGTTTTTGGGGCCGCGG
GCGGCGACGGGGCCCGTGCGTCCCAGCGCACATGTTCGGCGAGGCGGGGCCTGCGAGCGCGGCCACCGAG
AATCGGACGGGGGTAGTCTCAAGCTGGCCGGCCTGCTCTGGTGCCTGGCCTCGCGCCGCCGTGTATCGCC
CCGCCCTGGGCGGCAAGGCTGGCCCGGTCGGCACCAGTTGCGTGAGCGGAAAGATGGCCGCTTCCCGGCC
CTGCTGCAGGGAGCTCAAAATGGAGGACGCGGCGCTCGGGAGAGCGGGCGGGTGAGTCACCCACACAAAG
GAAAAGGGCCTTTCCGTCCTCAGCCGTCGCTTCATGTGACTCCACGGAGTACCGGGCGCCGTCCAGGCAC
CTCGATTAGTTCTCGAGCTTTTGGAGTACGTCGTCTTTAGGTTGGGGGGAGGGGTTTTATGCGATGGAGT
TTCCCCACACTGAGTGGGTGGAGACTGAAGTTAGGCCAGCTTGGCACTTGATGTAATTCTCCTTGGAATT
TGCCCTTTTTGAGTTTGGATCTTGGTTCATTCTCAAGCCTCAGACAGTGGTTCAAAGTTTTTTTCTTCCA
TTTCAGGTGTCGTGACGTACGGCCACCATGACCCAGTCCAAGCACGGCCTGACCAAGGAGATGACCATGA
AGTACCGCATGGAGGGCTGCGTGGACGGCCACAAGTTCGTGATCACCGGCGAGGGCATCGGCTACCCCTT
CAAGGGCAAGCAGGCCATCAACCTGTGCGTGGTGGAGGGCGGCCCCTTGCCCTTCGCCGAGGACATCTTG
TCCGCCGCCTTCATGTACGGCAACCGCGTGTTCACCGAGTACCCCCAGGACATCGTCGACTACTTCAAGA
ACTCCTGCCCCGCCGGCTACACCTGGGACCGCTCCTTCCTGTTCGAGGACGGCGCCGTGTGCATCTGCAA
CGCCGACATCACCGTGAGCGTGGAGGAGAACTGCATGTACCACGAGTCCAAGTTCTACGGCGTGAACTTC
CCCGCCGACGGCCCCGTGATGAAGAAGATGACCGACAACTGGGAGCCCTCCTGCGAGAAGATCATCCCCG
TGCCCAAGCAGGGCATCTTGAAGGGCGACGTGAGCATGTACCTGCTGCTGAAGGACGGTGGCCGCTTGCG
CTGCCAGTTCGACACCGTGTACAAGGCCAAGTCCGTGCCCCGCAAGATGCCCGACTGGCACTTCATCCAG
CACAAGCTGACCCGCGAGGACCGCAGCGACGCCAAGAACCAGAAGTGGCACCTGACCGAGCACGCCATCG
CCTCCGGCTCCGCCTTGCCCGAGGGCAGAGGAAGTCTGCTAACATGCGGTGACGTCGAGGAGAATCCTGG
CCCAATGGCCAAGCCTTTGTCTCAAGAAGAATCCACCCTCATTGAAAGAGCAACGGCTACAATCAACAGC
ATCCCCATCTCTGAAGACTACAGCGTCGCCAGCGCAGCTCTCTCTAGCGACGGCCGCATCTTCACTGGTG
TCAATGTATATCATTTTACTGGGGGACCTTGTGCAGAACTCGTGGTGCTGGGCACTGCTGCTGCTGCGGC
AGCTGGCAACCTGACTTGTATCGTCGCGATCGGAAATGAGAACAGGGGCATCTTGAGCCCCTGCGGACGG
TGCCGACAGGTGCTTCTCGATCTGCATCCTGGGATCAAAGCCATAGTGAAGGACAGTGATGGACAGCCGA
CGGCAGTTGGGATTCGTGAATTGCTGCCCTCTGGTTATGTGTGGGAGGGCTAAGAATTCGATATCAAGCT
TATCGGTAATCAACCTCTGGATTACAAAATTTGTGAAAGATTGACTGGTATTCTTAACTATGTTGCTCCT
TTTACGCTATGTGGATACGCTGCTTTAATGCCTTTGTATCATGCTATTGCTTCCCGTATGGCTTTCATTT
TCTCCTCCTTGTATAAATCCTGGTTGCTGTCTCTTTATGAGGAGTTGTGGCCCGTTGTCAGGCAACGTGG
CGTGGTGTGCACTGTGTTTGCTGACGCAACCCCCACTGGTTGGGGCATTGCCACCACCTGTCAGCTCCTT
TCCGGGACTTTCGCTTTCCCCCTCCCTATTGCCACGGCGGAACTCATCGCCGCCTGCCTTGCCCGCTGCT
GGACAGGGGCTCGGCTGTTGGGCACTGACAATTCCGTGGTGTTGTCGGGGAAATCATCGTCCTTTCCTTG
GCTGCTCGCCTGTGTTGCCACCTGGATTCTGCGCGGGACGTCCTTCTGCTACGTCCCTTCGGCCCTCAAT
CCAGCGGACCTTCCTTCCCGCGGCCTGCTGCCGGCTCTGCGGCCTCTTCCGCGTCTTCGCCTTCGCCCTC
AGACGAGTCGGATCTCCCTTTGGGCCGCCTCCCCGCATCGATACCGTCGACCTCGAGACCTAGAAAAACA
TGGAGCAATCACAAGTAGCAATACAGCAGCTACCAATGCTGATTGTGCCTGGCTAGAAGCACAAGAGGAG
GAGGAGGTGGGTTTTCCAGTCACACCTCAGGTACCTTTAAGACCAATGACTTACAAGGCAGCTGTAGATC
TTAGCCACTTTTTAAAAGAAAAGGGGGGACTGGAAGGGCTAATTCACTCCCAACGAAGACAAGATATCCT
TGATCTGTGGATCTACCACACACAAGGCTACTTCCCTGATTGGCAGAACTACACACCAGGGCCAGGGATC
AGATATCCACTGACCTTTGGATGGTGCTACAAGCTAGTACCAGTTGAGCAAGAGAAGGTAGAAGAAGCCA
ATGAAGGAGAGAACACCCGCTTGTTACACCCTGTGAGCCTGCATGGGATGGATGACCCGGAGAGAGAAGT
ATTAGAGTGGAGGTTTGACAGCCGCCTAGCATTTCATCACATGGCCCGAGAGCTGCATCCGGACTGTACT
GGGTCTCTCTGGTTAGACCAGATCTGAGCCTGGGAGCTCTCTGGCTAACTAGGGAACCCACTGCTTAAGC
CTCAATAAAGCTTGCCTTGAGTGCTTCAAGTAGTGTGTGCCCGTCTGTTGTGTGACTCTGGTAACTAGAG
ATCCCTCAGACCCTTTTAGTCAGTGTGGAAAATCTCTAGCAGGGCCCGTTTAAACCCGCTGATCAGCCTC
GACTGTGCCTTCTAGTTGCCAGCCATCTGTTGTTTGCCCCTCCCCCGTGCCTTCCTTGACCCTGGAAGGT
GCCACTCCCACTGTCCTTTCCTAATAAAATGAGGAAATTGCATCGCATTGTCTGAGTAGGTGTCATTCTA
TTCTGGGGGGTGGGGTGGGGCAGGACAGCAAGGGGGAGGATTGGGAAGACAATAGCAGGCATGCTGGGGA
TGCGGTGGGCTCTATGGCTTCTGAGGCGGAAAGAACCAGCTGGGGCTCTAGGGGGTATCCCC
[124 nt withheld, positions 6643-6766]
C
[91 nt withheld, positions 6768-6858]
A
[49 nt withheld, positions 6860-6908]
CCTTTGACGTTGGAGTCCACGTTCTTT
[37 nt withheld, positions 6936-6972]
ACCCTATCTCGGTCTATTCTTTTGATTTATAAGGGATTTTGCCGATTTCGGCCTATTGGTTAAAAAATGA
GCTGATTTAACAAAAATTTAACGCGAATTAATTCTGTGGAATGTGTGTCAGTTAGGGTGTGGAAAGTCCC
CAGGCTCCCCAGCAGGCAGAAGTATGCAAAGCATGCATCTCAATTAGTCAGCAACCAGGTGTGGAAAGTC
CCCAGGCTCCCCAGCAGGCAGAAGTATGCAAAGCATGCATCTCAATTAGTCAGCAACCATAGTCCCGCCC
CTAACTCCGCCCATCCCGCCCCTAACTCCGCCCAGTTCCGCCCATTCTCCGCCCCATGGCTGACTAATTT
TTTTTATTTATGCAGAGGCCGAGGCCGCCTCTGCCTCTGAGCTATTCCAGAAGTAGTGAGGAGGCTTTTT
TGGAGGCCTAGGCTTTTGCAAAAAGCTCCCGGGAGCTTGTATATCCATTTTCGGATCTGATCAGCACGTG
TTGACAATTAATCATCGGCATAGTATATCGGCATAGTATAATACGACAAGGTGAGGAACTAAACCATGGC
CAAGTTGACCAGTGCCGTTCCGGTGCTCACCGCGCGCGACGTCGCCGGAGCGGTCGAGTTCTGGACCGAC
CGGCTCGGGTTCTCCCGGGACTTCGTGGAGGACGACTTCGCCGGTGTGGTCCGGGACGACGTGACCCTGT
TCATCAGCGCGGTCCAGGACCAGGTGGTGCCGGACAACACCCTGGCCTGGGTGTGGGTGCGCGGCCTGGA
CGAGCTGTACGCCGAGTGGTCGGAGGTCGTGTCCACGAACTTCCGGGACGCCTCCGGGCCGGCCATGACC
GAGATCGGCGAGCAGCCGTGGGGGCGGGAGTTCGCCCTGCGCGACCCGGCCGGCAACTGCGTGCACTTCG
TGGCCGAGGAGCAGGACTGACACGTGCTACGAGATTTCGATTCCACCGCCGCCTTCTATGAAAGGTTGGG
CTTCGGAATCGTTTTCCGGGACGCCGGCTGGATGATCCTCCAGCGCGGGGATCTCATGCTGGAGTTCTTC
GCCCACCCCAACTTGTTTATTGCAGCTTATAATGGTTACAAATAAAGCAATAGCATCACAAATTTCACAA
ATAAAGCATTTTTTTCACTGCATTCTAGTTGTGGTTTGTCCAAACTCATCAATGTATCTTATCATGTCTG
TATACCGTCGACCTCTAGCTAGAGCTTGGCGTAATCATGGTCATAGCTGTTTCCTGTGTGAAATTGTTAT
CCGCTCACAATTCCACACAACATACGAGCCGGAAGCATAAAGTGTAAAGCCTGGGGTGCCTAATGAGTGA
GCTAACTCACATTAATTGCGTTGCGCTCACTGCCCGCTTTCCAGTCGGGAAACCTGTCGTGCCAGCTGCA
TTAATGAATCGGCCAACGCGCGGGGAGAGGCGGTTTGCGTATTGGGCGCTCTTCCGCTTCCTCGCTCACT
GACTCGCTGCGCTCGGTCGTTCGGCTGCGGCGAGCGGTATCAGCTCACTCAAAGGCGGTAATACGGTTAT
CCACAGAATCAGGGGATAACGCAGGAAAGAACATGTGAGCAAAAGGCCAGCAAAAGGCCAGGAACCGTAA
AAAGGCCGCGTTGCTGGCGTTTTTCCATAGGCTCCGCCCCCCTGACGAGCATCACAAAAATCGACGCTCA
AGTCAGAGGTGGCGAAACCCGACAGGACTATAAAGATACCAGGCGTTTCCCCCTGGAAGCTCCCTCGTGC
GCTCTCCTGTTCCGACCCTGCCGCTTACCGGATACCTGTCCGCCTTTCTCCCTTCGGGAAGCGTGGCGCT
TTCTCATAGCTCACGCTGTAGGTATCTCAGTTCGGTGTAGGTCGTTCGCTCCAAGCTGGGCTGTGTGCAC
GAACCCCCCGTTCAGCCCGACCGCTGCGCCTTATCCGGTAACTATCGTCTTGAGTCCAACCCGGTAAGAC
ACGACTTATCGCCACTGGCAGCAGCCACTGGTAACAGGATTAGCAGAGCGAGGTATGTAGGCGGTGCTAC
AGAGTTCTTGAAGTGGTGGCCTAACTACGGCTACACTAGAAGAACAGTATTTGGTATCTGCGCTCTGCTG
AAGCCAGTTACCTTCGGAAAAAGAGTTGGTAGCTCTTGATCCGGCAAACAAACCACCGCTGGTAGCGGTG
GTTTTTTTGTTTGCAAGCAGCAGATTACGCGCAGAAAAAAAGGATCTCAAGAAGATCCTTTGATCTTTTC
TACGGGGTCTGACGCTCAGTGGAACGAAAACTCACGTTAAGGGATTTTGGTCATGAGATTATCAAAAAGG
ATCTTCACCTAGATCCTTTTAAATTAAAAATGAAGTTTTAAATCAATCTAAAGTATATATGAGTAAACTT
GGTCTGACAGTTACCAATGCTTAATCAGTGAGGCACCTATCTCAGCGATCTGTCTATTTCGTTCATCCAT
AGTTGCCTGACTCCCCGTCGTGTAGATAACTACGATACGGGAGGGCTTACCATCTGGCCCCAGTGCTGCA
ATGATACCGCGAGACCCACGCTCACCGGCTCCAGATTTATCAGCAATAAACCAGCCAGCCGGAAGGGCCG
AGCGCAGAAGTGGTCCTGCAACTTTATCCGCCTCCATCCAGTCTATTAATTGTTGCCGGGAAGCTAGAGT
AAGTAGTTCGCCAGTTAATAGTTTGCGCAACGTTGTTGCCATTGCTACAGGCATCGTGGTGTCACGCTCG
TCGTTTGGTATGGCTTCATTCAGCTCCGGTTCCCAACGATCAAGGCGAGTTACATGATCCCCCATGTTGT
GCAAAAAAGCGGTTAGCTCCTTCGGTCCTCCGATCGTTGTCAGAAGTAAGTTGGCCGCAGTGTTATCACT
CATGGTTATGGCAGCACTGCATAATTCTCTTACTGTCATGCCATCCGTAAGATGCTTTTCTGTGACTGGT
GAGTACTCAACCAAGTCATTCTGAGAATAGTGTATGCGGCGACCGAGTTGCTCTTGCCCGGCGTCAATAC
GGGATAATACCGCGCCACATAGCAGAACTTTAAAAGTGCTCATCATTGGAAAACGTTCTTCGGGGCGAAA
ACTCTCAAGGATCTTACCGCTGTTGAGATCCAGTTCGATGTAACCCACTCGTGCACCCAACTGATCTTCA
GCATCTTTTACTTTCACCAGCGTTTCTGGGTGAGCAAAAACAGGAAGGCAAAATGCCGCAAAAAAGGGAA
TAAGGGCGACACGGAAATGTTGAATACTCATACTCTTCCTTTTTCAATATTATTGAAGCATTTATCAGGG
TTATTGTCTCATGAGCGGATACATATTTGAATGTATTTAGAAAAATAAACAAATAGGGGTTCCGCGCACA
TTTCCCCGAAAAGTGCCACCTGAC
